Addgene plasmid #36201: pLifeAct-mTurquoise2
Purpose: In vivo visualization of actin cytoskeleton (can be used for colocalization studies)
Depositing lab: Dorus Gadella. Depositing organization: University of Amsterdam. Publication: Structure-guided evolution of cyan fluorescent proteins towards a quantum yield of 93%. Goedhart J, von Stetten D, Noirclerc-Savoye M, Lelimousin M, Joosen L, Hink MA, van Weeren L, Gadella TW Jr, Royant A. Nat Commun. 2012 Mar 20;3:751. doi: 10.1038/ncomms1738. PubMed 22434194.
Backbone
  Vector backbone: pmTurquoise2-N1
  Total vector size (bp): 4765
  Vector type: Mammalian Expression
  Selectable markers: Neomycin (select with G418)
Growth in bacteria
  Bacterial resistance: Kanamycin, 50 μg/mL
  Growth temperature: 37°C
  Growth strain: DH5alpha
  Copy number: High Copy
Gene/Insert
  Gene/Insert name: LifeAct
  Species: Synthetic
  Insert size (bp): 70
  Promoter: CMV
  Cloning method: Restriction Enzyme; 5′ cloning site EcoRI (not destroyed); 3′ cloning site AgeI (not destroyed)
  Sequencing primers: 5′ AGGTCTATATAAGCAGAGC; 3′ TCTACAAATGTGGTATGGC
Terms and licenses: Academic/Nonprofit Terms; Industry Terms: Not Available to Industry
How to cite: pLifeAct-mTurquoise2 was a gift from Dorus Gadella (Addgene plasmid # 36201 ; http://n2t.net/addgene:36201 ; RRID:Addgene_36201)
