[The description below was written by a language model from this plasmid's Addgene catalogue record and pLannotate feature annotations shown in this document.]
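Description:
pLifeAct-mTurquoise2 is a 4,765 bp mammalian expression plasmid built on the pmTurquoise2-N1 backbone, an N1-type vector in which an insert is placed upstream of, and in frame with, a fluorescent protein. It is propagated in E. coli as a high-copy plasmid from a ColE1/pUC-type origin and also carries an f1 phage origin. A single NeoR/KanR gene (Tn5 aminoglycoside phosphotransferase) serves both hosts. A bacterial promoter annotated as the bla (AmpR) promoter drives it for kanamycin selection in bacteria. The SV40 enhancer/early promoter, paired with an HSV TK polyadenylation signal, drives it for G418 selection of stably transfected mammalian cells.

The payload is LifeAct, a short synthetic insert of about 70 bp cloned between the EcoRI and AgeI sites, both of which are retained. The annotation matches it to a fragment of Saccharomyces cerevisiae ABP140, an F-actin-binding protein, consistent with LifeAct being a small actin-binding peptide derived from that protein. It lies directly upstream of the coding sequence for mTurquoise2, a mammalian codon-optimized, enhanced monomeric cyan fluorescent protein. The resulting LifeAct-mTurquoise2 fusion is transcribed from the human CMV immediate early enhancer and promoter and terminated by an SV40 polyadenylation signal. The short large T antigen, ble and bGH poly(A) fragments in the automated annotation appear to be incidental matches to backbone sequence rather than functional elements.

The expressed fusion labels filamentous actin in cyan, and the plasmid is intended for visualizing the actin cytoskeleton in living cells, including colocalization studies.
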