Features (pLannotate 1.2.2; 15 found; start..end, strand, type, name):
     61..364     +  enhancer       CMV enhancer: human cytomegalovirus immediate early enhancer
    365..568     +  promoter       CMV promoter: human cytomegalovirus (CMV) immediate early promoter
    591..634     +  misc_feature   MCS (fragment): multiple cloning site
    639..710     +  CDS            ABP140 (fragment): AB140_YEAST - Also known as TRM140. Experimental evidence at protein level: Swiss-Prot protein existence level 1. S-adenosyl-L-methionine-dependent methyltransferase that mediates N(3)-methylcytidine modification of residue 32 of the tRNA anticodon loop of tRNA(Thr) and tRNA(Ser). Binds F-actin and shows weak F-actin cross-linking activity. From Saccharomyces cerevisiae (strain ATCC 204508 / S288c) (Baker's yeast).
    711..1430    +  CDS            mTurquoise2: enhanced monomeric variant of CFP (Goedhart et al., 2012) mammalian codon-optimized
   1447..1530    +  CDS            large T antigen (fragment): large T antigen from SV40 (simian virus 40)
   1553..1674    +  polyA_signal   SV40 poly(A) signal: SV40 polyadenylation signal
   1708..2136    -  rep_origin     f1 ori (sequence partly withheld): f1 bacteriophage origin of replication; arrow indicates direction of (+) strand synthesis
   2163..2267    +  promoter       AmpR promoter: bla
   2269..2626    +  promoter       SV40 promoter: SV40 enhancer and early promoter
   2661..3455    +  CDS            NeoR/KanR: aminoglycoside phosphotransferase from Tn5; aph(3')-II (or nptII); confers resistance to neomycin, kanamycin, and G418 (Geneticin®)
   3476..3628    +  CDS            ble (fragment): BLE_KLEPN - Experimental evidence at protein level: Swiss-Prot protein existence level 1. Binding protein with a strong affinity to the bleomycin family of antibiotics. Binds to CL990; an antimitotic-antibiotic compound. From Klebsiella pneumoniae.
   3687..3734    +  polyA_signal   HSV TK poly(A) signal: herpes simplex virus thymidine kinase polyadenylation signal (Cole and Stacy, 1985)
   3825..3841    -  polyA_signal   bGH poly(A) signal (fragment): bovine growth hormone polyadenylation signal
   4063..4651    +  rep_origin     ori: high-copy-number ColE1/pMB1/pBR322/pUC origin of replication
>Addgene plasmid #36201 | pLifeAct-mTurquoise2 | depositor full sequence | sequence record 44970 | pLifeAct-mTurquoise2 sequence 4765 bps
TAGTTATTAATAGTAATCAATTACGGGGTCATTAGTTCATAGCCCATATATGGAGTTCCGCGTTACATAA
CTTACGGTAAATGGCCCGCCTGGCTGACCGCCCAACGACCCCCGCCCATTGACGTCAATAATGACGTATG
TTCCCATAGTAACGCCAATAGGGACTTTCCATTGACGTCAATGGGTGGAGTATTTACGGTAAACTGCCCA
CTTGGCAGTACATCAAGTGTATCATATGCCAAGTACGCCCCCTATTGACGTCAATGACGGTAAATGGCCC
GCCTGGCATTATGCCCAGTACATGACCTTATGGGACTTTCCTACTTGGCAGTACATCTACGTATTAGTCA
TCGCTATTACCATGGTGATGCGGTTTTGGCAGTACATCAATGGGCGTGGATAGCGGTTTGACTCACGGGG
ATTTCCAAGTCTCCACCCCATTGACGTCAATGGGAGTTTGTTTTGGCACCAAAATCAACGGGACTTTCCA
AAATGTCGTAACAACTCCGCCCCATTGACGCAAATGGGCGGTAGGCGTGTACGGTGGGAGGTCTATATAA
GCAGAGCTGGTTTAGTGAACCGTCAGATCCGCTAGCGCTACCGGACTCAGATCTCGAGCTCAAGCTTCGA
ATTCCACCATGGGCGTGGCCGACCTGATCAAGAAGTTCGAGAGCATCAGCAAGGAGGAGGGGGATCCACC
GGTCGCCACCATGGTGAGCAAGGGCGAGGAGCTGTTCACCGGGGTGGTGCCCATCCTGGTCGAGCTGGAC
GGCGACGTAAACGGCCACAAGTTCAGCGTGTCCGGCGAGGGCGAGGGCGATGCCACCTACGGCAAGCTGA
CCCTGAAGTTCATCTGCACCACCGGCAAGCTGCCCGTGCCCTGGCCCACCCTCGTGACCACCCTGTCCTG
GGGCGTGCAGTGCTTCGCCCGCTACCCCGACCACATGAAGCAGCACGACTTCTTCAAGTCCGCCATGCCC
GAAGGCTACGTCCAGGAGCGCACCATCTTCTTCAAGGACGACGGCAACTACAAGACCCGCGCCGAGGTGA
AGTTCGAGGGCGACACCCTGGTGAACCGCATCGAGCTGAAGGGCATCGACTTCAAGGAGGACGGCAACAT
CCTGGGGCACAAGCTGGAGTACAACTACTTTAGCGACAACGTCTATATCACCGCCGACAAGCAGAAGAAC
GGCATCAAGGCCAACTTCAAGATCCGCCACAACATCGAGGACGGCGGCGTGCAGCTCGCCGACCACTACC
AGCAGAACACCCCCATCGGCGACGGCCCCGTGCTGCTGCCCGACAACCACTACCTGAGCACCCAGTCCAA
GCTGAGCAAAGACCCCAACGAGAAGCGCGATCACATGGTCCTGCTGGAGTTCGTGACCGCCGCCGGGATC
ACTCTCGGCATGGACGAGCTGTACAAGTAAAGCGGCCGCGACTCTAGATCATAATCAGCCATACCACATT
TGTAGAGGTTTTACTTGCTTTAAAAAACCTCCCACACCTCCCCCTGAACCTGAAACATAAAATGAATGCA
ATTGTTGTTGTTAACTTGTTTATTGCAGCTTATAATGGTTACAAATAAAGCAATAGCATCACAAATTTCA
CAAATAAAGCATTTTTTTCACTGCATTCTAGTTGTGGTTTGTCCAAACTCATCAATGTATCTTAAGGCGT
AAATTGTAAGCGTTAATATTTTGTTAAAATTCGCGTTAAATTTTTGTTAAATCAGCTCATTTTTTAACCA
ATAGGCCGAAATCGGCAAAATCCCTTATAAATCAAAAGAATAGACCGAGATAGGGT
[37 nt withheld, positions 1807-1843]
AAAGAACGTGGACTCCAACGTCAAAGG
[49 nt withheld, positions 1871-1919]
T
[91 nt withheld, positions 1921-2011]
G
[124 nt withheld, positions 2013-2136]
CAGGTGGCACTTTTCGGGGAAATGTGCGCGGAACCCCTATTTGTTTATTTTTCTAAATACATTCAAATAT
GTATCCGCTCATGAGACAATAACCCTGATAAATGCTTCAATAATATTGAAAAAGGAAGAGTCCTGAGGCG
GAAAGAACCAGCTGTGGAATGTGTGTCAGTTAGGGTGTGGAAAGTCCCCAGGCTCCCCAGCAGGCAGAAG
TATGCAAAGCATGCATCTCAATTAGTCAGCAACCAGGTGTGGAAAGTCCCCAGGCTCCCCAGCAGGCAGA
AGTATGCAAAGCATGCATCTCAATTAGTCAGCAACCATAGTCCCGCCCCTAACTCCGCCCATCCCGCCCC
TAACTCCGCCCAGTTCCGCCCATTCTCCGCCCCATGGCTGACTAATTTTTTTTATTTATGCAGAGGCCGA
GGCCGCCTCGGCCTCTGAGCTATTCCAGAAGTAGTGAGGAGGCTTTTTTGGAGGCCTAGGCTTTTGCAAA
GATCGATCAAGAGACAGGATGAGGATCGTTTCGCATGATTGAACAAGATGGATTGCACGCAGGTTCTCCG
GCCGCTTGGGTGGAGAGGCTATTCGGCTATGACTGGGCACAACAGACAATCGGCTGCTCTGATGCCGCCG
TGTTCCGGCTGTCAGCGCAGGGGCGCCCGGTTCTTTTTGTCAAGACCGACCTGTCCGGTGCCCTGAATGA
ACTGCAAGACGAGGCAGCGCGGCTATCGTGGCTGGCCACGACGGGCGTTCCTTGCGCAGCTGTGCTCGAC
GTTGTCACTGAAGCGGGAAGGGACTGGCTGCTATTGGGCGAAGTGCCGGGGCAGGATCTCCTGTCATCTC
ACCTTGCTCCTGCCGAGAAAGTATCCATCATGGCTGATGCAATGCGGCGGCTGCATACGCTTGATCCGGC
TACCTGCCCATTCGACCACCAAGCGAAACATCGCATCGAGCGAGCACGTACTCGGATGGAAGCCGGTCTT
GTCGATCAGGATGATCTGGACGAAGAGCATCAGGGGCTCGCGCCAGCCGAACTGTTCGCCAGGCTCAAGG
CGAGCATGCCCGACGGCGAGGATCTCGTCGTGACCCATGGCGATGCCTGCTTGCCGAATATCATGGTGGA
AAATGGCCGCTTTTCTGGATTCATCGACTGTGGCCGGCTGGGTGTGGCGGACCGCTATCAGGACATAGCG
TTGGCTACCCGTGATATTGCTGAAGAGCTTGGCGGCGAATGGGCTGACCGCTTCCTCGTGCTTTACGGTA
TCGCCGCTCCCGATTCGCAGCGCATCGCCTTCTATCGCCTTCTTGACGAGTTCTTCTGAGCGGGACTCTG
GGGTTCGAAATGACCGACCAAGCGACGCCCAACCTGCCATCACGAGATTTCGATTCCACCGCCGCCTTCT
ATGAAAGGTTGGGCTTCGGAATCGTTTTCCGGGACGCCGGCTGGATGATCCTCCAGCGCGGGGATCTCAT
GCTGGAGTTCTTCGCCCACCCTAGGGGGAGGCTAACTGAAACACGGAAGGAGACAATACCGGAAGGAACC
CGCGCTATGACGGCAATAAAAAGACAGAATAAAACGCACGGTGTTGGGTCGTTTGTTCATAAACGCGGGG
TTCGGTCCCAGGGCTGGCACTCTGTCGATACCCCACCGAGACCCCATTGGGGCCAATACGCCCGCGTTTC
TTCCTTTTCCCCACCCCACCCCCCAAGTTCGGGTGAAGGCCCAGGGCTCGCAGCCAACGTCGGGGCGGCA
GGCCCTGCCATAGCCTCAGGTTACTCATATATACTTTAGATTGATTTAAAACTTCATTTTTAATTTAAAA
GGATCTAGGTGAAGATCCTTTTTGATAATCTCATGACCAAAATCCCTTAACGTGAGTTTTCGTTCCACTG
AGCGTCAGACCCCGTAGAAAAGATCAAAGGATCTTCTTGAGATCCTTTTTTTCTGCGCGTAATCTGCTGC
TTGCAAACAAAAAAACCACCGCTACCAGCGGTGGTTTGTTTGCCGGATCAAGAGCTACCAACTCTTTTTC
CGAAGGTAACTGGCTTCAGCAGAGCGCAGATACCAAATACTGTCCTTCTAGTGTAGCCGTAGTTAGGCCA
CCACTTCAAGAACTCTGTAGCACCGCCTACATACCTCGCTCTGCTAATCCTGTTACCAGTGGCTGCTGCC
AGTGGCGATAAGTCGTGTCTTACCGGGTTGGACTCAAGACGATAGTTACCGGATAAGGCGCAGCGGTCGG
GCTGAACGGGGGGTTCGTGCACACAGCCCAGCTTGGAGCGAACGACCTACACCGAACTGAGATACCTACA
GCGTGAGCTATGAGAAAGCGCCACGCTTCCCGAAGGGAGAAAGGCGGACAGGTATCCGGTAAGCGGCAGG
GTCGGAACAGGAGAGCGCACGAGGGAGCTTCCAGGGGGAAACGCCTGGTATCTTTATAGTCCTGTCGGGT
TTCGCCACCTCTGACTTGAGCGTCGATTTTTGTGATGCTCGTCAGGGGGGCGGAGCCTATGGAAAAACGC
CAGCAACGCGGCCTTTTTACGGTTCCTGGCCTTTTGCTGGCCTTTTGCTCACATGTTCTTTCCTGCGTTA
TCCCCTGATTCTGTGGATAACCGTATTACCGCCATGCAT
