>Addgene plasmid #36201 | pLifeAct-mTurquoise2 | addgene partial sequence | sequence record 114715 | CMV-F 5'-CGCAAATGGGCGGTAGGCGTG-3'
TTTGTTGAACCGTCAGATCCGCTAGCGCTACCGGACTCAGATCTCGAGCTCAAGCTTCGAATTCCACCAT
GGGCGTGGCCGACCTGATCAAGAAGTTCGAGAGCATCAGCAAGGAGGAGGGGGATCCACCGGTCGCCACC
ATGGTGAGCAAGGGCGAGGAGCTGTTCACCGGGGTGGTGCCCATCCTGGTCGAGCTGGACGGCGACGTAA
ACGGCCACAAGTTCAGCGTGTCCGGCGAGGGCGAGGGCGATGCCACCTACGGCAAGCTGACCCTGAAGTT
CATCTGCACCACCGGCAAGCTGCCCGTGCCCTGGCCCACCCTCGTGACCACCCTGTCCTGGGGCGTGCAG
TGCTTCGCCCGCTACCCCGACCACATGAAGCAGCACGACTTCTTCAAGTCCGCCATGCCCGAAGGCTACG
TCCAGGAGCGCACCATCTTCTTCAAGGACGACGGCAACTACAAGACCCGCGCCGAGGTGAAGTTCGAGGG
CGACACCCTGGTGAACCGCATCGAGCTGAAGGGCATCGACTTCAAGGAGGACGGCAACATCCTGGGGCAC
AAGCTGGAGTACAACTACTTTAGCGACAACGTCTATATCACCGCCGACAAGCAGAAGAACGGCATCAAGG
CCAACTTCAAGATCCGCCACAACATCGAGGACGGCGGCGTGCAGCTCGCCGACCACTACCAGCAGAACAC
CCCCATCGGCGACGGCCCCGTGCTGCTGCCCGACAACCACTACCTGAGCACCCAGTCCAAGCTGAGCAAA
GACCCCAACGAGAAGCGCGATCACATGGTCCTGCTGGAGTTCGTGACCGCCGCCGGGATCACTCTCGGCA
TGGACGAGCTGTACAAGTAAAGCGGCCGCGACTCTAGATCATAATCAGCCATACCACATT
