>Addgene plasmid #36201 | pLifeAct-mTurquoise2 | addgene partial sequence | sequence record 114716 | F1ori-F 5'-GTGGACTCTTGTTCCAAACTGG-3'
TTCTTTTGATTTATAAGGGATTTTGCCGATTTCGGCCTATTGGTTAAAAAATGAGCTGATTTAACAAAAA
TTTAACGCGAATTTTAACAAAATATTAACGCTTACAATTTACGCCTTAAGATACATTGATGAGTTTGGAC
AAACCACAACTAGAATGCAGTGAAAAAAATGCTTTATTTGTGAAATTTGTGATGCTATTGCTTTATTTGT
AACCATTATAAGCTGCAATAAACAAGTTAACAACAACAATTGCATTCATTTTATGTTTCAGGTTCAGGGG
GAGGTGTGGGAGGTTTTTTAAAGCAAGTAAAACCTCTACAAATGTGGTATGGCTGATTATGATCTAGAGT
CGCGGCCGCTTTACTTGTACAGCTCGTCCATGCCGAGAGTGATCCCGGCGGCGGTCACGAACTCCAGCAG
GACCATGTGATCGCGCTTCTCGTTGGGGTCTTTGCTCAGCTTGGACTGGGTGCTCAGGTAGTGGTTGTCG
GGCAGCAGCACGGGGCCGTCGCCGATGGGGGTGTTCTGCTGGTAGTGGTCGGCGAGCTGCACGCCGCCGT
CCTCGATGTTGTGGCGGATCTTGAAGTTGGCCTTGATGCCGTTCTTCTGCTTGTCGGCGGTGATATAGAC
GTTGTCGCTAAAGTAGTTGTACTCCAGCTTGTGCCCCAGGATGTTGCCGTCCTCCTTGAAGTCGATGCCC
TTCAGCTCGATGCGGTTCACCAGGGTGTCGCCCTCGAACTTCACCTCGGCGCGGGTCTTGTAGTTGCCGT
CGTCCTTGAAGAAGATGGTGCGCTCCTGGACGTAGCCTTCGGGCATGGCGGACTTGAAGAAGTCGTGCTG
CTTCATGTGGTCGGGGTAGCGGGCGAAGCACTGCACGCCCCAGGACAGGGTGGTCACGAGGGTGGGCCAG
GGCACG
